>Addgene plasmid #114939 | AT1G07560 L11_pECIA2 | addgene full sequence | sequence record 296490 | Addgene NGS Result
GTAAAACGACGGCCAGTGAATTAATTCGTTGCAGGACAGGATGTGGTGCCCGATGTGACTAGCTCTTTGC
TGCAGGCCGTCCTATCCTCTGGTTCCGATAAGAGACCCAGAACTCCGGCCCCCCACCGCCCACCGCCACC
CCCATACATATGTGGTACGCAAGTAAGAGTGCCTGCGCATGCCCCATGTGCCCCACCAAGAGCTTTGCAT
CCCATACAAGTCCCCAAAGTGGAGAACCGAACCAATTCTTCGCGGGCAGAACAAAAGCTTCTGCACACGT
CTCCACTCGAATTTGGAGCCGGCCGGCGTGTGCAAAAGAGGTGAATCGAACGAAAGACCCGTGTGTAAAG
CCGCGTTTCCAAAATGTATAAAACCGAGAGCATCTGGCCAATGTGCATCAGTTGTGGTCAGCAGCAAAAT
CAAGTGAATCATCTCAGTGCAACTAAAGGGGGGATCCGATCTCAATATGAAGTTATGCATATTACTGGCC
GTCGTGGCCTTTGTTGGCCTCTCGCTCGGGCAAGGATTCATCAGTTTGGATTGCGGGTTGCAAGCCGATG
AGTCTCCTTATACCGAACCATTAACAAAGTTAACATTCACATCAGACGCCGATTTCATCAAAAGTGGAAA
AAGCGGCAAGATTCAAAATGTTCCGGGGATGGAGTATATAAAGCCATACACGGTTTTGAGATATTTTCCA
GATGGAGTACGAAACTGTTATACTCTTATCGTCATACAAGGCACAAACTATCTGATCGTAGCCATGTTTA
CTTATGGAAACTACGATAATCTTAACACACACCCAAAGTTCGACCTTTATCTTGGTCCAAATATATGGAC
CACGGTCGATTTGCAAAGAAATGTAAACGGAACAAGGGCGGAAATCATTCACATACCAAGGTCAACTTCT
TTGCAGATTTGTCTTGTTAAGACGGGAACAACTACGCCGCTAATATCAGCTTTAGAACTACGACCATTGA
GAAATAATACTTATATTCCTCAATCTGGTTCCCTCAAGACATTGTTCCGCGTCCATTTGACTGATTCCAA
AGAAACTGTTCGGTATCCAGAAGATGTCCATGATCGTCTTTGGAGTCCATTTTTCATGCCGGAATGGAGA
CTGTTAAGAACAAGTCTCACGGTCAACACTTCTGATGATAACGGCTATGACATACCGGAAGACGTAGTGG
TTACGGCAGCCACACCTGCAAATGTGAGTTCACCATTAACCATTTCTTGGAATTTGGAAACACCTGACGA
CTTAGTTTATGCATACCTCCACGTCGCTGAGATCCAATCCTTAAGGGAAAATGATACCAGGGAATTCAAC
ATTAGCGCAGGCCAAGATGTTAACTATGGACCTGTTAGTCCTGACGAGTTTCTAGTGGGTACTCTATTCA
ATACATCACCAGTTAAATGTGAAGGAGGGACATGCCATTTGCAACTAATAAAAACTCCAAAATCAACTCT
CCCTCCCCTCCTCAATGCTATTGAGGCTTTTATAACAGTGGAGTTTCCGCAGTCTGAAACTAATGCAAAT
GACGTCCTTGCTATCAAGAGCATAGAAACAAGCTATGGATTAAGTAGAATTAGTTGGCAAGGAGATCCAT
GTGTTCCTCAACAATTATTGTGGGATGGTCTTACCTGCGAGTACACCAATATGTCTACACCACCAAGAAT
CCATTCCTTAGACTTGTCCTCAAGTGAACTAACTGGAATTATAGTTCCTGAGATCCAAAATCTTACGGAG
CTTAAAAAATTGGACTTTTCAAATAATAATCTAACAGGTGGAGTACCTGAATTTCTAGCCAAAATGAAAT
CATTGTTAGTCATAAACTTAAGCGGAAACAACCTTAGTGGATCAGTCCCTCAAGCTCTTCTCAACAAAGT
GAAAAATGGGTTGAAGTTGAACATTCAGGGAAATCCAAACCTATGTTTTTCCAGTTCATGCAACAAAAAG
AAACTGGAGGTGCTGTTCCAGGGACCAGGGAGCGACAAAACTCACACATGCCCACCGTGCCCAGCACCTG
AACTCCTGGGGGGACCGTCAGTCTTCCTCTTCCCCCCAAAACCCAAGGACACCCTCATGATCTCCCGGAC
CCCTGAGGTCACATGCGTGGTGGTGGACGTGAGCCACGAAGACCCTGAGGTCAAGTTCAACTGGTACGTG
GACGGCGTGGAGGTGCATAATGCCAAGACAAAGCCGCGGGAGGAGCAGTACAACAGCACGTACCGTGTGG
TCAGCGTCCTCACCGTCCTGCACCAGGACTGGCTGAATGGCAAGGAGTACAAGTGCAAGGTCTCCAACAA
AGCCCTCCCAGCCCCCATCGAGAAAACCATCTCCAAAGCCAAAGGGCAGCCCCGAGAACCACAGGTGTAC
ACCCTGCCCCCATCCCGGGAGGAGATGACCAAGAACCAGGTCAGCCTGACCTGCCTGGTCAAAGGCTTCT
ATCCCAGCGACATCGCCGTGGAGTGGGAGAGCAATGGGCAGCCGGAGAACAACTACAAGACCACGCCTCC
CGTGCTGGACTCCGACGGCTCCTTCTTCCTCTACAGCAAGCTCACCGTGGACAAGAGCAGGTGGCAGCAG
GGGAACGTCTTCTCATGCTCCGTGATGCATGAGGGTCTGCACAACCACTACACGCAGAAGAGCCTCTCCC
TGTCTCCGGGTAAATCTAGAGGGCCCTTCGAAGGTAAGCCTATCCCTAACCCTCTCCTCGGTCTCGATTC
TACGCGTACCGGTCATCATCACCATCACCATTGAGTTTAAACCCGCTGATCAGCCTCGACTGTGCCTTCT
AAGGCCTGAGCTCGCTGATCAGCCTCGATCGAGGATCCAGACATGATAAGATACATTGATGAGTTTGGAC
AAACCACAACTAGAATGCAGTGAAAAAAATGCTTTATTTGTGAAATTTGTGATGCTATTGCTTTATTTGT
AACCATTATAAGCTGCAATAAACAAGTTAACAACAACAATTGCATTCATTTTATGTTTCAGGTTCAGGGG
GAGGTGTGGGAGGTTTTTTAAAGCAAGTAAAACCTCTACAAATGTGGTATGGCTGATTATGATCAGTCGA
CCTGCAGGCATGCAAGCTTGGCGTAATCATGGTCATAGCTGTTTCCTGTGTGAAATTGTTATCCGCTCAC
AATTCCACACAACATACGAGCCGGAAGCATAAAGTGTAAAGCCTGGGGTGCCTAATGAGTGAGCTAACTC
ACATTAATTGCGTTGCGCTCACTGCCCGCTTTCCAGTCGGGAAACCTGTCGTGCCAGCTGCATTAATGAA
TCGGCCAACGCGCGGGGAGAGGCGGTTTGCGTATTGGGCGCTCTTCCGCTTCCTCGCTCACTGACTCGCT
GCGCTCGGTCGTTCGGCTGCGGCGAGCGGTATCAGCTCACTCAAAGGCGGTAATACGGTTATCCACAGAA
TCAGGGGATAACGCAGGAAAGAACATGTGAGCAAAAGGCCAGCAAAAGGCCAGGAACCGTAAAAAGGCCG
CGTTGCTGGCGTTTTTCCATAGGCTCCGCCCCCCTGACGAGCATCACAAAAATCGACGCTCAAGTCAGAG
GTGGCGAAACCCGACAGGACTATAAAGATACCAGGCGTTTCCCCCTGGAAGCTCCCTCGTGCGCTCTCCT
GTTCCGACCCTGCCGCTTACCGGATACCTGTCCGCCTTTCTCCCTTCGGGAAGCGTGGCGCTTTCTCATA
GCTCACGCTGTAGGTATCTCAGTTCGGTGTAGGTCGTTCGCTCCAAGCTGGGCTGTGTGCACGAACCCCC
CGTTCAGCCCGACCGCTGCGCCTTATCCGGTAACTATCGTCTTGAGTCCAACCCGGTAAGACACGACTTA
TCGCCACTGGCAGCAGCCACTGGTAACAGGATTAGCAGAGCGAGGTATGTAGGCGGTGCTACAGAGTTCT
TGAAGTGGTGGCCTAACTACGGCTACACTAGAAGAACAGTATTTGGTATCTGCGCTCTGCTGAAGCCAGT
TACCTTCGGAAAAAGAGTTGGTAGCTCTTGATCCGGCAAACAAACCACCGCTGGTAGCGGTGGTTTTTTT
GTTTGCAAGCAGCAGATTACGCGCAGAAAAAAAGGATCTCAAGAAGATCCTTTGATCTTTTCTACGGGGT
CTGACGCTCAGTGGAACGAAAACTCACGTTAAGGGATTTTGGTCATGAGATTATCAAAAAGGATCTTCAC
CTAGATCCTTTTAAATTAAAAATGAAGTTTTAAATCAATCTAAAGTATATATGAGTAAACTTGGTCTGAC
AGTTACCAATGCTTAATCAGTGAGGCACCTATCTCAGCGATCTGTCTATTTCGTTCATCCATAGTTGCCT
GACTCCCCGTCGTGTAGATAACTACGATACGGGAGGGCTTACCATCTGGCCCCAGTGCTGCAATGATACC
GCGAGACCCACGCTCACCGGCTCCAGATTTATCAGCAATAAACCAGCCAGCCGGAAGGGCCGAGCGCAGA
AGTGGTCCTGCAACTTTATCCGCCTCCATCCAGTCTATTAATTGTTGCCGGGAAGCTAGAGTAAGTAGTT
CGCCAGTTAATAGTTTGCGCAACGTTGTTGCCATTGCTACAGGCATCGTGGTGTCACGCTCGTCGTTTGG
TATGGCTTCATTCAGCTCCGGTTCCCAACGATCAAGGCGAGTTACATGATCCCCCATGTTGTGCAAAAAA
GCGGTTAGCTCCTTCGGTCCTCCGATCGTTGTCAGAAGTAAGTTGGCCGCAGTGTTATCACTCATGGTTA
TGGCAGCACTGCATAATTCTCTTACTGTCATGCCATCCGTAAGATGCTTTTCTGTGACTGGTGAGTACTC
AACCAAGTCATTCTGAGAATAGTGTATGCGGCGACCGAGTTGCTCTTGCCCGGCGTCAATACGGGATAAT
ACCGCGCCACATAGCAGAACTTTAAAAGTGCTCATCATTGGAAAACGTTCTTCGGGGCGAAAACTCTCAA
GGATCTTACCGCTGTTGAGATCCAGTTCGATGTAACCCACTCGTGCACCCAACTGATCTTCAGCATCTTT
TACTTTCACCAGCGTTTCTGGGTGAGCAAAAACAGGAAGGCAAAATGCCGCAAAAAAGGGAATAAGGGCG
ACACGGAAATGTTGAATACTCATACTCTTCCTTTTTCAATATTATTGAAGCATTTATCAGGGTTATTGTC
TCATGAGCGGATACATATTTGAATGTATTTAGAAAAATAAACAAATAGGGGTTCCGCGCACATTTCCCCG
AAAAGTGCCACCTGACGTCTAAGAAACCATTATTATCATGACATTAACCTATAAAAATAGGCGTATCACG
AGGCCCTTTCGTCTCGCGCGTTTCGGTGATGACGGTGAAAACCTCTGACACATGCAGCTCCCGGAGACGG
TCACAGCTTGTCTGTAAGCGGATGCCGGGAGCAGACAAGCCCGTCAGGGCGCGTCAGCGGGTGTTGGCGG
GTGTCGGGGCTGGCTTAACTATGCGGCATCAGAGCAGATTGTACTGAGAGTGCACCATATGCGGTGTGAA
ATACCGCACAGATGCGTAAGGAGAAAATACCGCATCAGGCGCCATTCGCCATTCAGGCTGCGCAACTGTT
GGGAAGGGCGATCGGTGCGGGCCTCTTCGCTATTACGCCAGCTGGCGAAAGGGGGATGTGCTGCAAGGCG
ATTAAGTTGGGTAACGCCAGGGTTTTCCCAGTCACGACGTT
Features (pLannotate 1.2.2; 18 found; start..end, strand, type, name):
     23..449     +  promoter       MT promoter: Drosophila metallothionein promoter
    467..520     +  sig_peptide    BiP signal sequence: Drosophila BiP signal sequence
    497..1963    +  CDS            Y1756_ARATH (fragment): Experimental evidence at protein level: Swiss-Prot protein existence level 1. From Arabidopsis thaliana (Mouse-ear cress).
   1958..2674    +  CDS            IGHG1 (fragment): IGHG1_HUMAN - Experimental evidence at protein level: Swiss-Prot protein existence level 1. Constant region of immunoglobulin heavy chains. Immunoglobulins, also known as antibodies, are membrane-bound or secreted glycoproteins produced by B lymphocytes. In the recognition phase of humoral immunity, the membrane-bound immunoglobulins serve as receptors which, upon binding of a specific antigen, trigger the clonal expansion and differentiation of B lymphocytes into immunoglobulins- secreting plasma cells. Secreted immunoglobulins mediate the effector phase of humoral immunity, which results in
   2693..2734    +  CDS            V5 tag: epitope tag from simian virus 5
   2834..2968    -  polyA_signal   SV40 poly(A) signal: SV40 polyadenylation signal
   2991..3075    -  CDS            large T antigen (fragment): large T antigen from SV40 (simian virus 40)
   3075..3099    +  misc_feature   MCS (fragment): pUC18/19 multiple cloning site
   3136..3152    -  protein_bind   lac operator: The lac repressor binds to the lac operator to inhibit transcription in E. coli. This inhibition can be relieved by adding lactose or isopropyl-β-D-thiogalactopyranoside (IPTG). lac repressor encoded by lacI
   3160..3190    -  promoter       lac promoter: promoter for the E. coli lac operon
   3205..3226    -  protein_bind   CAP binding site: CAP binding activates transcription in the presence of cAMP. E. coli catabolite activator protein
   3239..3331    -  CDS            lacI (fragment): lac repressor; lacI; The lac repressor binds to the lac operator to inhibit transcription in E. coli. This inhibition can be relieved by adding lactose or isopropyl-β-D-thiogalactopyranoside (IPTG).
   3514..4102    -  rep_origin     ori: high-copy-number ColE1/pMB1/pBR322/pUC origin of replication
   4273..5133    -  CDS            AmpR: β-lactamase; bla; confers resistance to ampicillin, carbenicillin, and related antibiotics
   5134..5238    -  promoter       AmpR promoter: bla
   5333..5368    +  CDS            rop (fragment): Rop protein, which maintains plasmids at low copy number; rop
   5470..5569    +  misc_feature   bom (fragment): basis of mobility region from pBR322
   5575..21      -  CDS            lacZα (fragment) (across the origin): LacZα fragment of β-galactosidase; lacZ fragment
