[The description below was written by a language model from this plasmid's Addgene catalogue record and pLannotate feature annotations shown in this document.]
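Description:
AT1G07560 L11_pECIA2 is an insect-cell expression plasmid built on the pECIA2 backbone, designed to produce a secreted, tagged version of the extracellular domain of the Arabidopsis thaliana leucine-rich repeat receptor kinase encoded by AT1G07560. It is maintained in E. coli as a high-copy plasmid through a ColE1/pUC-type origin and is selected with ampicillin via the β-lactamase gene. The remaining bacterial elements in the feature table (fragments of lacZα, lacI, rop and bom, plus the lac promoter and operator) are pUC/pBR322-derived backbone remnants rather than functional parts of the design. No selectable marker for insect cells is annotated.

The expression cassette is driven by the Drosophila metallothionein promoter, which is induced by copper sulfate in Drosophila cell culture. Downstream, a Drosophila BiP signal sequence directs the product into the secretory pathway. It is followed by the receptor ectodomain, which was inserted by ligation-independent cloning. The ectodomain is fused at its C terminus to a human IgG1 Fc region and a V5 epitope. The catalogue record also lists a hexahistidine tag, although the automated annotation does not pick it out separately. An SV40 polyadenylation signal lies downstream of the cassette, although it is annotated on the opposite strand.

The Fc fusion allows capture or dimerisation of the secreted protein, and the V5 and His tags support detection and purification. The record designates this plasmid as the "bait" vector, to be paired with the corresponding "prey" construct in pECIA14. Together they are used for pairwise extracellular interaction assays that map the interaction network among Arabidopsis LRR receptor kinase ectodomains.
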