Addgene plasmid #114939: AT1G07560 L11_pECIA2
Purpose: Bait vector AT1G07560 L11_pECIA2 should be used with prey vector AT1G07560 L11_pECIA14.
Depositing lab: Youssef Belkhadir. Depositing organization: Gregor Mendel Institute of Molecular Plant Biology. Publication: An extracellular network of Arabidopsis leucine-rich repeat receptor kinases. Smakowska-Luzan E, Mott GA, Parys K, Stegmann M, Howton TC, Layeghifard M, Neuhold J, Lehner A, Kong J, Grunwald K, Weinberger N, Satbhai SB, Mayer D, Busch W, Madalinski M, Stolt-Bergner P, Provart NJ, Mukhtar MS, Zipfel C, Desveaux D, Guttman DS, Belkhadir Y. Nature. 2018 Jan 18;553(7688):342-346. doi: 10.1038/nature25184. Epub 2018 Jan 10. PubMed 29320478.
Backbone
  Vector backbone: pECIA2
  Backbone manufacturer: Chris Garcia (Addgene plasmid # 47032)
  Vector type: Insect Expression
Growth in bacteria
  Bacterial resistance: Ampicillin, 100 μg/mL
  Growth temperature: 37°C
  Growth strain: DH5alpha
  Copy number: High Copy
Gene/Insert
  Gene/Insert name: AT1G07560
  Species: A. thaliana (mustard weed)
  Entrez Gene: AT1G07560 (a.k.a. AT1G07560, F22G5.6, F22G5_6)
  Promoter: Metallothionein (Copper-Inducible)
  Tag / fusion protein: Fc, V5 and hexahistidine tags (C terminal on backbone)
  Cloning method: Ligation Independent Cloning
Terms and licenses: Academic/Nonprofit Terms; Industry Terms: Not Available to Industry
Depositor comments: Plasmid for secreted expression in Drosophila cell culture by induction via CuSO4. Insert is an extracellular domain of indicated LRR-RK, C-terminally tagged with Fc, V5 and hexahistidine tags. Insert Protein Sequence: QGFISLDCGLQADESPYTEPLTKLTFTSDADFIKSGKSGKIQNVPGMEYIKPYTVLRYFPDGVRNCYTLIVIQGTNYLIVAMFTYGNYDNLNTHPKFDLYLGPNIWTTVDLQRNVNGTRAEIIHIPRSTSLQICLVKTGTTTPLISALELRPLRNNTYIPQSGSLKTLFRVHLTDSKETVRYPEDVHDRLWSPFFMPEWRLLRTSLTVNTSDDNGYDIPEDVVVTAATPANVSSPLTISWNLETPDDLVYAYLHVAEIQSLRENDTREFNISAGQDVNYGPVSPDEFLVGTLFNTSPVKCEGGTCHLQLIKTPKSTLPPLLNAIEAFITVEFPQSETNANDVLAIKSIETSYGLSRISWQGDPCVPQQLLWDGLTCEYTNMSTPPRIHSLDLSSSELTGIIVPEIQNLTELKKLDFSNNNLTGGVPEFLAKMKSLLVINLSGNNLSGSVPQALLNKVKNGLKLNIQGNPNLCFSSSCNKKK
How to cite: AT1G07560 L11_pECIA2 was a gift from Youssef Belkhadir (Addgene plasmid # 114939 ; http://n2t.net/addgene:114939 ; RRID:Addgene_114939)
